>Addgene plasmid #242151 | pDest_PANCEd_AraC_S170_LOV_sd2_WT | addgene full sequence | sequence record 484656 | Addgene NGS Result
AACGCCAGCAACGCGGCCTTTTTACGGTTCCTGGCCTTTTGCTGGCCTTTTGCTCACATGTTCTTTCCTG
CGTTATCCCCTGATTCTGTGGATAACCGTATTACCGCCTTTGAGTGAGCTGATACCGCTCGCCGCAGCCG
AACGACCGAGCGCAGCGAGTCAGTGAGCGAGGAAGCGGAAGAGCGCCACGGTGATTCATTCTGCTAACCA
GTAAGGCAACCCCGCCAGCCTAGCCGGGTCCTCAACGACAGGAGCACGATCATGCTAGTCATGCCCCGCG
CCCACCGGAAGGAGCTGACTGGGTTGAAGGCTCTCAAGGGCATCGGTCGAGATCCCGGTGCCTAATGAGT
GAGCTAACTTACATTAATTGCGTTGCGCTCACTGCCCGCTTTCCAGTCGGGAAACCTGTCGTGCCAGCTG
CATTAATGAATCGGCCAACGCGCGGGGAGAGGCGGTTTGCGTATTGGGCGCCAGGGTGGTTTTTCTTTTC
ACCAGTGACACGGGCAACAGCTGATTGCCCTTCACCGCCTGGCCCTGAGAGAGTTGCAGCAAGCGGTCCA
CGCTGGTTTGCCCCAGCAGGCGAAAATCCTGTTTGATGGTGGTTAACGGCGGGATATAACATGAGCTGTC
TTCGGTATCGTCGTATCCCACTACCGAGATATCCGCACCAACGCGCAGCCCGGACTCGGTAATGGCGCGC
ATTGCGCCCAGCGCCATCTGATCGTTGGCAACCAGCATCGCAGTGGGAACGATACCCTCATTCAGCATTT
GCATGGTTTGTTGAAAACCGGACATGGCACTCCAGTCGCCTTCCCGTTCCGCTATCGGCTGAATTTGATT
GCGAGTGAGATATTTATGCCAGCCAGCCAGACGCAGACGCGCCGAGACAGAACTTAATGGGCCCGCTAAC
AGCGCGATTTGCTGGTGACCCAATGCGACCAGATGCTCCACGCCCAGTCGCGTACCGTCTTCATGGGAGA
AAATAATACTGTTGATGGGTGTCTGGTCAGAGACATCAAGAAATAACGCCGGAACATTAGTGCAGGCAGC
TTCCACAGCAATGGCATCCTGGTCATCCAGCGGATAGTTAATGATCAGCCCACTGACGCGTTGCGCGAGA
AGATTGTGCACCGCCGCTTTACAGGCTTCGACGCCGCTTCGTTCTACCATCGACACCACCACGCTGGCAC
CCAGTTGATCGGCGCGAGATTTAATCGCCGCGACAATTTGCGACGGCGCGTGCAGGGCCAGACTGGAGGT
GGCAACGCCAATCAGCAACGACTGTTTGCCCGCCAGTTGTTGTGCCACGCGGTTGGGAATGTAATTCAGC
TCCGCCATCGCCGCTTCCACTTTTTCCCGCGTTTTCGCAGAAACGTGGCTGGCCTGGTTCACCACGCGGG
AAACGGTCTGATAAGAGACACCGGCATACTCTGCGACATCGTATAACGTTACTGGTTTCACATTCACCAC
CCTGAATTGACTCTCTTCCGGGCGCTATCATGCCATACCGCGAAAGGTTTTGCGCCATTCGATGGTGTCC
GGGATCTCGACGCTCTCCCTTATGCGACTCCGATCCCGCAAATTTGACAATTAATCATCCGGCTCGTATA
ATGTGTGGAATTGTGAGCGGATAACAATTGGAGTAAAAAAAAAGGAAAATGTCCGCGGAAGCGCAGAACG
ATCCGCTGCTGCCGGGCTATAGCTTTAACGCGCATCTGGTGGCGGGCCTGACCCCGATTGAAGCGAACGG
CTATCTGGATTTTTTTATTGATCGCCCGCTGGGCATGAAAGGCTATATTCTGAACCTGACCATTCGCGGC
CAGGGCGTGGTGAAAAACCAGGGCCGCGAATTTGTGTGCCGCCCGGGCGATATTCTGCTGTTTCCGCCGG
GCGAAATTCATCATTATGGCCGCCATCCGGAAGCGCGCGAATGGTATCATCAGTGGGTGTATTTTCGCCC
GCGCGCGTATTGGCATGAATGGCTGAACTGGCCGAGCATTTTTGCGAACACCGGCTTTTTTCGCCCGGAT
GAAGCGCATCAGCCGCATTTTAGCGATCTGTTTGGCCAGATTATTAACGCGGGCCAGGGCGAAGGCCGCT
ATAGCGAACTGCTGGCGATTAACCTGCTGGAACAGCTGCTGCTGCGCCGCATGGAAGCGATTAACGAAAG
CAGCGGTTTAGCCACAACGCTGGAACGCATTGAAAAGAATTTCGTAATCACAGACCCGCGCCTTCCCGAC
AATCCAATTATTTTTGCGTCCGATAGCTTCCTGCAATTAACCGAATACAGCCGCGAAGAAATTCTGGGTC
GTAATTGTCGCTTCCTTCAGGGGCCAGAGACTGACCGTGCTACGGTACGCAAAATCCGCGACGCAATCGA
CAATCAAACGGAAGTCACGGTTCAGTTGATTAACTATACGAAGAGCGGAAAAAAATTCTGGAATTTATTT
CACTTGCAGCCTATGCGTGACCAGAAGGGCGATGTCCAGTATTTCATTGGCGTTCAGCTTGATGGTACCG
AGCATGTTCGCGATGCTGCGGAGCGTGAAGGTGTAATGTTAATTAAAAAGACTGCTGAAAACATTGATGA
GGCGGCCAAAGGGAGCCTGCATCCGCCGATGGATAACCGCGTGCGCGAAGCGTGCCAGTATATTAGCGAT
CATCTGGCGGATAGCAACTTTGATATTGCGAGCGTGGCGCAGCATGTGTGCCTGAGCCCGAGCCGCCTGA
GCCATCTGTTTCGCCAGCAGCTGGGCATTAGCGTGCTGAGCTGGCGCGAAGATCAGCGCATTAGCCAGGC
GAAACTGCTGCTGAGCACCACCCGCATGCCGATTGCGACCGTGGGCCGCAACGTGGGCTTTGATGATCAG
CTGTATTTTAGCCGCGTGTTTAAAAAATGCACCGGCGCGAGCCCGAGCGAATTTCGCGCGGGCTGCGAAG
AAAAAGTGAACGATGTGGCGGTGAAACTGAGCGGGTAAGGCTAATGGAGATTTTCAACATGGGCGAGAAG
ATTTTCAGCCTGATACAGATTAAATCAGAACGCAGAAGCGGTCTGATAAAACAGAATTTGCCTGGCGGCA
GTAGCGCGGTGGTCCCACCTGACCCCATGCCGAACTCAGAAGTGAAACGCCGTAGCGCCGATGGTAGTGT
GGGGTATCCCCATGCGAGAGTAGGGAACTGCCAGGCATCAAATAAAACGAAAGGCTCAGTCGAAAGACTG
GGCCTTTCGTTTTATCTGTTGTTTGTCGGTGAACGCTCTCCTGAGTAGGACAAATCCGCCGGGAGCGGAT
TTGAACGTTGCGAAGCAACGGCCCGGAGGGTGGCGGGCAGGACGCCCGCCATAAACTGCCAGGCATCAAA
TTAAGCAGAAGGCCATCCTGACGGATGGCCTTTTCTGAAAGGAGGAACTATATATTCTCACCAATAAAAA
ACGCCCGGCGGCAACCGAGCGTTCTGAACAAATCCAGATGGAGTTCTGAGGTCATTACTGGATCTATCAA
CAGGAGTCCAAGCGAGCTCGATATCAAATTACGCCCCGCCCTGCCACTCATCGCAGTACTGTTGTAATTC
ATTAAGCATTCTGCCGACATGGAAGCCATCACAAACGGCATGATGAACCTGAATCGCCAGCGGCATCAGC
ACCTTGTCGCCTTGCGTATAATATTTGCCCATGGTGAAAACGGGGGCGAAGAAGTTGTCCATATTGGCCA
CGTTTAAATCAAAACTGGTGAAACTCACCCAGGGATTGGCTGAAACGAAAAACATATTCTCAATAAACCC
TTTAGGGAAATAGGCCAGGTTTTCACCGTAACACGCCACATCTTGCGAATATATGTGTAGAAACTGCCGG
AAATCGTCGTGGTATTCACTCCAGAGCGATGAAAACGTTTCAGTTTGCTCATGGAAAACGGTGTAACAAG
GGTGAACACTATCCCATATCACCAGCTCACCGTCTTTCATTGCCATACGGAATTCCGGATGAGCATTCAT
CAGGCGGGCAAGAATGTGAATAAAGGCCGGATAAAACTTGTGCTTATTTTTCTTTACGGTCTTTAAAAAG
GCCGTAATATCCAGCTGAACGGTCTGGTTATAGGTACATTGAGCAACTGACTGAAATGCCTCAAAATGTT
CTTTACGATGCCATTGGGATATATCAACGGTGGTATATCCAGTGATTTTTTTCTCCATTTTAGCTTCCTT
AGCTCCTGAAAATCTCGATAACTAAAAAAATACGCCCGGTAGTGATCTTATTTCATTATGGTGAAAGTTG
GAACCTCTTACGTGCCGATCAACAGTTTTATTGTTCATGACCAAAATCCCTTAACGTGAGTTTTCGTTCC
ACTGAGCGTCAGACCCCGTAGAAAAGATCAAAGGATCTTCTTGAGATCCTTTTTTTCTGCGCGTAATCTG
CTGCTTGCAAACAAAAAAACCACCGCTACCAGCGGTGGTTTGTTTGCCGGATCAAGAGCTACCAACTCTT
TTTCCGAAGGTAACTGGCTTCAGCAGAGCGCAGATACCAAATACTGTCCTTCTAGTGTAGCCGTAGTTAG
GCCACCACTTCAAGAACTCTGTAGCACCGCCTACATACCTCGCTCTGCTAATCCTGTTACCAGTGGCTGC
TGCCAGTGGCGATAAGTCGTGTCTTACCGGGTTGGACTCAAGACGATAGTTACCGGATAAGGCGCAGCGG
TCGGGCTGAACGGGGGGTTCGTGCACACAGCCCAGCTTGGAGCGAACGACCTACACCGAACTGAGATACC
TACAGCGTGAGCTATGAGAAAGCGCCACGCTTCCCGAAGGGAGAAAGGCGGACAGGTATCCGGTAAGCGG
CAGGGTCGGAACAGGAGAGCGCACGAGGGAGCTTCCAGGGGGAAACGCCTGGTATCTTTATAGTCCTGTC
GGGTTTCGCCACCTCTGACTTGAGCGTCGATTTTTGTGATGCTCGTCAGGGGGGCGGAGCCTATGGAAA
Features (pLannotate 1.2.2; 15 found; start..end, strand, type, name):
     48..181     +  rep_origin     RSF ori (fragment): Plasmids containing the RSF 1030 origin of replication can be propagated in E. coli cells that contain additional plasmids with compatible origins.
    266..330     -  CDS            TcR (fragment): tetracycline efflux protein; tet; confers resistance to tetracycline
    345..366     -  protein_bind   CAP binding site: CAP binding activates transcription in the presence of cAMP. E. coli catabolite activator protein
    379..1461    -  CDS            lacI: lac repressor; lacI; The lac repressor binds to the lac operator to inhibit transcription in E. coli. This inhibition can be relieved by adding lactose or isopropyl-β-D-thiogalactopyranoside (IPTG).
   1462..1539    -  promoter       lacI promoter: lacI
   1584..1613    +  promoter       trc promoter: strong E. coli promoter; hybrid between the trp and lac UV5 promoters
   1621..1637    +  protein_bind   lac operator: The lac repressor binds to the lac operator to inhibit transcription in E. coli. This inhibition can be relieved by adding lactose or isopropyl-β-D-thiogalactopyranoside (IPTG). lac repressor encoded by lacI
   2199..2516    +  CDS            miniSOG: miniSOG is a basic (constitutively fluorescent) cyan fluorescent protein published in 2011, derived from Arabidopsis thaliana. It requires the cofactor flavin for fluorescence.
   3070..3185    +  ncRNA          5S rRNA: Accession: RF00001 - 5S ribosomal RNA
   3189..3275    +  terminator     rrnB T1 terminator: Escherichia coli rrnB; transcription terminator T1 from the E. coli rrnB gene
   3367..3394    +  terminator     rrnB T2 terminator: transcription terminator T2 from the E. coli rrnB gene
   3414..3508    -  terminator     lambda t0 terminator: transcription terminator from phage lambda
   3532..4188    -  CDS            cat: CAT_ECOLX - Experimental evidence at protein level: Swiss-Prot protein existence level 1. This enzyme is an effector of chloramphenicol resistance in bacteria. From Escherichia coli. This protein is used as a marker in many commonly used cloning vectors, such as pACYC184.
   4189..4291    -  promoter       cat promoter: promoter of the E. coli cat gene encoding chloramphenicol acetyltransferase
   4381..4969    +  rep_origin     ori: high-copy-number ColE1/pMB1/pBR322/pUC origin of replication
