[The description below was written by a language model from this plasmid's Addgene catalogue record and pLannotate feature annotations shown in this document.]
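Description:
pDest_PANCEd_AraC_S170_LOV_sd2_WT is a 4,969-nt bacterial expression plasmid built on a pDest backbone by Golden Gate assembly. It is maintained in E. coli through a high-copy ColE1/pUC-type origin and selected with chloramphenicol, with the cat gene driven by its own promoter and followed by a lambda t0 terminator. The annotation also picks up a short RSF origin fragment and a small tetracycline-resistance gene fragment. Both appear to be partial hits, probably backbone remnants, not functional elements.

The payload is a synthetic AraC variant in which a light-sensing LOV domain has been inserted at residue S170 of the arabinose-responsive transcription factor, giving a chimeric protein intended to act as an allosteric, light-controllable switch. The feature table does not annotate AraC itself. It does place a "miniSOG" hit in the middle of the expression region, and since miniSOG is an engineered plant phototropin LOV2 domain, this match most likely marks the inserted LOV module, with the unannotated flanking sequence corresponding to the two AraC segments.

Expression comes from a trc promoter with a downstream lac operator. A divergently oriented lacI gene under its own promoter supplies the repressor, so transcription is held off until relieved by IPTG. The cassette ends in the rrnB 5S/T1/T2 terminator region. "sd2" in the name presumably denotes the ribosome-binding (Shine-Dalgarno) variant used, and "WT" the unmutated hybrid, though the record does not define either term.

The associated work concerns phage-assisted evolution of allosteric protein switches. The "PANCEd" label suggests a link to phage-assisted non-continuous evolution, but the record does not specify the plasmid's role in those experiments.
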