Addgene plasmid #242151: pDest_PANCEd_AraC_S170_LOV_sd2_WT
Purpose: Expression Plasmid containing a LacI repressed sd2 WT AraC cassette with a LOV domain insertion at S170
Depositing lab: Dominik Niopek. Depositing organization: Universitaet Heidelberg. Publication: Phage-assisted evolution of allosteric protein switches. Southern NT, von Bachmann A, Hovsepyan A, Griebl M, Wolf B, Lemmen N, Kroell AS, Westermann S, Mathony J, Niopek D. Nat Commun. 2026 Apr 14;17(1):3498. doi: 10.1038/s41467-026-71717-0. PubMed 41980963.
Backbone
  Vector backbone: pDest
  Vector type: Bacterial Expression
Growth in bacteria
  Bacterial resistance: Chloramphenicol, 25 μg/mL
  Growth temperature: 37°C
  Growth strain: DH5alpha
  Copy number: High Copy
Gene/Insert
  Gene/Insert name: AraC S170 LOV
  Species: Synthetic
  Cloning method: Golden Gate
Terms and licenses: Academic/Nonprofit Terms; Industry Terms: Not Available to Industry
Depositor comments: Please visit https://doi.org/10.1101/2025.06.12.659331 for bioRxiv preprint.
How to cite: pDest_PANCEd_AraC_S170_LOV_sd2_WT was a gift from Dominik Niopek (Addgene plasmid # 242151 ; http://n2t.net/addgene:242151 ; RRID:Addgene_242151)
